>Addgene plasmid #27041 | pCI Flag Smad3 NL AAGY | addgene partial sequence | sequence record 33275 | 27041 with EBV-rev
GCTCGAGCGGCCGCTTAGTAGGTAACTGGCTGCAGGTCCAAGTTATTATGTGCTGGGGACATCGGATTCG
GGGATAGGTTTGGAGAACCTGCGTCCATGCTGTGGTTCATCTGGTGGTCACTGGTTTCTCCATCTTCACT
CAGGTAGCCAGCGGCTGGGGTCTCTGGAATATTGCTCTGGGGCTCGATGCCTGCGGGGAAGTTAGTGTTT
TCGGGGATGGAATGGCTGTAGTCGTCCAGTGGGGGGAACTCGGCCGGGATCTCTGTGTGGCGTGGCACCA
ACACAGGAGGTAGAACTGGTGTCTCTACTCTCTGGTAGTGGTAGGGATTCACGCAGACCTCGTCCTTCTT
CATATTGAAGGCGAACTCACACAGCTCCATGGCCCGCAGCTCGTGGTGGCTGTGCAGGTCTGGCCATCGC
CACAGGCGGCAGTAGATGACATGAGGGAGCCCCTTCCGATGGGACACCTGCAACCGGCCATCCAGGGACC
TGGGGATGGTGATGCACTTGGTGTTGACGTTCTGCGTGGTGATGGCCTTCTCCAGCTCGTCCAGCTGCCC
CGTCTTCTTGAGTTTCTTGACCAGGCTCTTGACCGCCTTCTCGCACCATTTCTCCTCCTGCCCGTTCTGC
TCGCCCTTCTTCCAGCCCAGCAGGCGCTTCACGATCGGGGGAGTGAAAGGCAGGATGGACGATCTAGAGG
TACCACGCGTGAATTCTTTGTCATCGTCATCCTTATAGTCCATGGTCTCGAGGCTAGCCTATAGTGAGTC
GTATTAAGTACTCTAGCCTTAAGAGCTGTAATTGAACTGGGAGTGGACACCTGTGGAGAGAAAGGCAAAG
T
