>Addgene plasmid #27041 | pCI Flag Smad3 NL AAGY | addgene partial sequence | sequence record 33276 | 27041 with LNCX
TAGTTTATCACAGTTAAATTGCTAACGCAGTCAGTGCTTCTGACACAACAGTCTCGAACTTAAGCTGCAG
AAGTTGGTCGTGAGGCACTGGGCAGGTAAGTATCAAGGTTACAAGACAGGTTTAAGGAGACCAATAGAAA
CTGGGCTTGTCGAGACAGAGAAGACTCTTGCGTTTCTGATAGGCACCTATTGGTCTTACTGACATCCACT
TTGCCTTTCTCTCCACAGGTGTCCACTCCCAGTTCAATTACAGCTCTTAAGGCTAGAGTACTTAATACGA
CTCACTATAGGCTAGCCTCGAGACCATGGACTATAAGGATGACGATGACAAAGAATTCACGCGTGGTACC
TCTAGATCGTCCATCCTGCCTTTCACTCCCCCGATCGTGAAGCGCCTGCTGGGCTGGAAGAAGGGCGAGC
AGAACGGGCAGGAGGAGAAATGGTGCGAGAAGGCGGTCAAGAGCCTGGTCAAGAAACTCAAGAAGACGGG
GCAGCTGGACGAGCTGGAGAAGGCCATCACCACGCAGAACGTCAACACCAAGTGCATCACCATCCCCAGG
TCCCTGGATGGCCGGTTGCAGGTGTCCCATCGGAAGGGGCTCCCTCATGTCATCTACTGCCGCCTGTGGC
GATGGCCAGACCTGCACAGCCACCACGAGCTGCGGGCCATGGAGCTGTGTGAGTTCGCCTTCAATATGAA
GAAGGACGAGGTCTGCGTGAATCCCTACCACTACCAGAGAGTAGAGACACCAGTTCTACCTCCTGTGTTG
GTGCCACGCCACACAGAGATCCCGGCCGAGTTCCCCCCACTGGACGACTACAGCCATTCCATCCCCGAAA
ACACTAACTTCCCCGCAG
