[The description below was written by a language model from this plasmid's Addgene catalogue record.]
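Description:
pCI Flag Smad3 NL AAGY is a mammalian expression plasmid built on the pCI backbone (about 4 kb without insert). It is propagated in E. coli as a high-copy plasmid under ampicillin selection. The record does not list the promoter or other regulatory elements. pCI-type vectors generally drive expression from a CMV immediate-early enhancer/promoter with a downstream intron and polyadenylation signal, and the use of a T7 sequencing primer suggests a T7 promoter site upstream of the cloning region. No mammalian selection marker is recorded, so the plasmid is presumably intended for transient transfection.

The insert, roughly 700 bp and cloned between XbaI and NotI sites that both remain intact, encodes a truncated human SMAD3 covering amino acids 1–226 with an N-terminal Flag tag. The "NL" in the name most likely refers to the N-terminal (MH1) domain plus the linker region, meaning the C-terminal MH2 domain is absent. The fragment carries two substitutions, P181A and P182A, which convert the linker's proline-rich PPGY motif to AAGY, as the name indicates. PY motifs of this kind are classic docking sites for WW domains, such as those found in HECT-family ubiquitin ligases.

The associated publication concerns Nedd4L targeting of activated Smad2/3 to limit TGF-β signalling. This construct therefore most plausibly serves as a binding-deficient control, used alongside the corresponding wild-type fragment in Flag-based immunoprecipitation, interaction, or ubiquitination assays to test whether the linker PY motif is required for ligase recognition. The record itself does not spell out the specific experiments.
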