Addgene plasmid #27041: pCI Flag Smad3 NL AAGY
Depositing lab: Joan Massague. Depositing organization: Memorial Sloan-Kettering Cancer Center. Publication: Ubiquitin ligase Nedd4L targets activated Smad2/3 to limit TGF-beta signaling. Gao S, Alarcon C, Sapkota G, Rahman S, Chen PY, Goerner N, Macias MJ, Erdjument-Bromage H, Tempst P, Massague J. Mol Cell. 2009 Nov 13. 36(3):457-68. 10.1016/j.molcel.2009.09.043 PubMed 19917253.
Backbone
  Vector backbone: pCI
  Backbone size w/o insert (bp): 4000
  Vector type: Mammalian Expression
Growth in bacteria
  Bacterial resistance: Ampicillin, 100 μg/mL
  Growth temperature: 37°C
  Growth strain: DH5alpha
  Copy number: High Copy
Gene/Insert
  Gene/Insert name: Smad3
  Species: H. sapiens (human)
  Insert size (bp): 700
  Mutation: aa 1-226; P181A P182A
  Entrez Gene: SMAD3 (a.k.a. HSPC193, HsT17436, JV15-2, LDS1C, LDS3, MADH3, hMAD-3, hSMAD3, mad3)
  Tag / fusion protein: Flag (N terminal on insert)
  Cloning method: Restriction Enzyme; 5′ cloning site XbaI (not destroyed); 3′ cloning site NotI (not destroyed)
  Sequencing primers: 5′ T7; 3′ EBV-rev
Terms and licenses: Academic/Nonprofit Terms; Industry Terms: Not Available to Industry
How to cite: pCI Flag Smad3 NL AAGY was a gift from Joan Massague (Addgene plasmid # 27041 ; http://n2t.net/addgene:27041 ; RRID:Addgene_27041)
